Addgene plasmid #169479: pTS2378-Tier1-PhCMV-KDEL
Purpose: Tier-1 vector encoding PhCMV-driven ER-retention signal KDEL (PhCMV-KDEL-pA).
Depositing lab: Martin Fussenegger. Depositing organization: ETH Zurich (Swiss Federal Institute of Technology). Publication: A versatile plasmid architecture for mammalian synthetic biology (VAMSyB). Haellman V, Strittmatter T, Bertschi A, Stucheli P, Fussenegger M. Metab Eng. 2021 Jul;66:41-50. doi: 10.1016/j.ymben.2021.04.003. Epub 2021 Apr 18. PubMed 33857582.
Backbone
  Vector backbone: pMM1 (pcDNA3.1-based)
  Backbone size w/o insert (bp): 4435
  Vector type: Mammalian Expression
  Selectable markers: Neomycin (select with G418)
Growth in bacteria
  Bacterial resistance: Ampicillin, 100 μg/mL
  Growth temperature: 37°C
  Growth strain: DH5alpha
  Copy number: High Copy
Gene/Insert
  Gene/Insert name: PCMV-driven ER retention signal (alt name: PCMV-KDEL)
  Species: H. sapiens (human)
  Promoter: PhCMV
  Cloning method: Restriction Enzyme; 5′ cloning site Unknown (unknown if destroyed)
  Sequencing primers: 5′ AmpStart; 3′ BGH-rev
Terms and licenses: Academic/Nonprofit Terms; Industry Terms: Not Available to Industry
How to cite: pTS2378-Tier1-PhCMV-KDEL was a gift from Martin Fussenegger (Addgene plasmid # 169479 ; http://n2t.net/addgene:169479 ; RRID:Addgene_169479)
