[The description below was written by a language model from this plasmid's Addgene catalogue record and pLannotate feature annotations shown in this document.]
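Description:
pTS2378-Tier1-PhCMV-KDEL is a mammalian expression plasmid built on pMM1, a pcDNA3.1-derived backbone. It is a "Tier-1" vector in the VAMSyB modular plasmid architecture for mammalian synthetic biology. The sequenced record is 5,305 nt. In E. coli the plasmid is maintained at high copy by a ColE1/pUC-type origin and selected with ampicillin through the bla (AmpR) gene and its native promoter. An f1 phage origin is also present. For selection in mammalian cells, an SV40 enhancer/early promoter drives the neo (nptII) gene, terminated by an SV40 polyadenylation signal, conferring G418 resistance.

The payload is a single expression unit. The human cytomegalovirus immediate-early enhancer and promoter (PhCMV) sits upstream of a short region carrying the ER-retention signal KDEL, which is followed by the bovine growth hormone polyadenylation signal (PhCMV-KDEL-pA). A T7 promoter lies between the CMV promoter and the insert. KDEL is a C-terminal tetrapeptide that causes soluble proteins to be retrieved to the endoplasmic reticulum. The record does not say so, but the layout suggests the plasmid serves as a building block into which a coding sequence is placed to give a KDEL-tagged, ER-retained product.

The automated annotation does not label the KDEL motif itself. It marks only a short "rtTA fragment" in the insert region, along with small hits to an HIV-1 LTR, ble, lacI and an SV40 promoter fragment. These hits are probably incidental similarity or backbone remnants rather than functional parts. The exact cloning sites are not recorded.
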