Features (pLannotate 1.2.2; 19 found; start..end, strand, type, name):
    141..444     +  enhancer       CMV enhancer: human cytomegalovirus immediate early enhancer
    445..648     +  promoter       CMV promoter: human cytomegalovirus (CMV) immediate early promoter
    644..677     +  LTR            5' LTR (truncated) (fragment): truncated 5' long terminal repeat (LTR) from HIV-1
    693..711     +  promoter       T7 promoter: promoter for bacteriophage T7 RNA polymerase
    818..885     +  CDS            rtTA (fragment): tetracycline-controlled transactivator, comprising a fusion of the reverse tetracycline repressor rTetR with the C-terminal activation domain of herpes simplex virus VP16 In the Tet-On® system, rtTA binds to the Tet-responsive element and stimulates transcription only in the presence of tetracycline or doxycycline.
    927..1151    +  polyA_signal   bGH poly(A) signal: bovine growth hormone polyadenylation signal
   1155..1176    +  promoter       SV40 promoter (fragment): SV40 enhancer and early promoter
   1197..1625    +  rep_origin     f1 ori (sequence partly withheld): f1 bacteriophage origin of replication; arrow indicates direction of (+) strand synthesis
   1639..1968    +  promoter       SV40 promoter: SV40 enhancer and early promoter
   2035..2826    +  CDS            neo: KKA2_KLEPN - Also known as kan, nptII. Experimental evidence at protein level: Swiss-Prot protein existence level 1. Resistance to kanamycin, neomycin, paromomycin, ribostamycin, butirosin and gentamicin B. From Klebsiella pneumoniae.
   2850..3008    +  CDS            ble (fragment): BLE_KLEPN - Experimental evidence at protein level: Swiss-Prot protein existence level 1. Binding protein with a strong affinity to the bleomycin family of antibiotics. Binds to CL990; an antimitotic-antibiotic compound. From Klebsiella pneumoniae.
   3003..3124    +  polyA_signal   SV40 poly(A) signal: SV40 polyadenylation signal
   3197..3213    -  protein_bind   lac operator: The lac repressor binds to the lac operator to inhibit transcription in E. coli. This inhibition can be relieved by adding lactose or isopropyl-β-D-thiogalactopyranoside (IPTG). lac repressor encoded by lacI
   3221..3251    -  promoter       lac promoter: promoter for the E. coli lac operon
   3266..3287    -  protein_bind   CAP binding site: CAP binding activates transcription in the presence of cAMP. E. coli catabolite activator protein
   3300..3392    -  CDS            lacI (fragment): lac repressor; lacI; The lac repressor binds to the lac operator to inhibit transcription in E. coli. This inhibition can be relieved by adding lactose or isopropyl-β-D-thiogalactopyranoside (IPTG).
   3575..4163    -  rep_origin     ori: high-copy-number ColE1/pMB1/pBR322/pUC origin of replication
   4334..5194    -  CDS            AmpR: β-lactamase; bla; confers resistance to ampicillin, carbenicillin, and related antibiotics
   5195..5299    -  promoter       AmpR promoter: bla
>Addgene plasmid #169479 | pTS2378-Tier1-PhCMV-KDEL | addgene full sequence | sequence record 364204 | Addgene NGS Result
TCCCCGAAAAGTGCCACCTGACGTCGACGGATCGGGAGATCTCCACGCGTGGTACCCTCGAGTTGACATT
GATTATTGAGTAGTTATTAATAGTAATCAATTACGGGGTCATTAGTTCATAGCCCATATATGGAGTTCCG
CGTTACATAACTTACGGTAAATGGCCCGCCTGGCTGACCGCCCAACGACCCCCGCCCATTGACGTCAATA
ATGACGTATGTTCCCATAGTAACGCCAATAGGGACTTTCCATTGACGTCAATGGGTGGAGTATTTACGGT
AAACTGCCCACTTGGCAGTACATCAAGTGTATCATATGCCAAGTACGCCCCCTATTGACGTCAATGACGG
TAAATGGCCCGCCTGGCATTATGCCCAGTACATGACCTTATGGGACTTTCCTACTTGGCAGTACATCTAC
GTATTAGTCATCGCTATTACCATGGTGATGCGGTTTTGGCAGTACATCAATGGGCGTGGATAGCGGTTTG
ACTCACGGGGATTTCCAAGTCTCCACCCCATTGACGTCAATGGGAGTTTGTTTTGGCACCAAAATCAACG
GGACTTTCCAAAATGTCGTAACAACTCCGCCCCATTGACGCAAATGGGCGGTAGGCGTGTACGGTGGGAG
GTCTATATAAGCAGAGCTCTCTGGCTAACTAGAGAACCCACTGCTTACTGGCTTATCGAAATTAATACGA
CTCACTATAGGGAGACCCAAGCTGTTCGAAGCGGAATTCACCATGACTAGTGCTAGCGGATCCAAGGACG
AGCTGTAAGAACAAAAACTTATTTCTGAAGAGGATCTGTGATGACGTAACAATTACGGGTCTACCATCGA
GGGCCTGCTCGATCTCCCGGACGACGACGCCCCGAAGAGGCGGGGTCTAGAAAGCTTTGAGGCCGGCCTG
CAGGGATCAGCCTCGACTGTGCCTTCTAGTTGCCAGCCATCTGTTGTTTGCCCCTCCCCCGTGCCTTCCT
TGACCCTGGAAGGTGCCACTCCCACTGTCCTTTCCTAATAAAATGAGGAAATTGCATCGCATTGTCTGAG
TAGGTGTCATTCTATTCTGGGGGGTGGGGTGGGGCAGGACAGCAAGGGGGAGGATTGGGAAGACAATAGC
AGGCATGCTGGGGATGCGGTGGGCTCTATGGCTTCTGAGGCGGAAAGAACCAGCTGGGGCTCTAGGGGGT
ATCCCC
[124 nt withheld, positions 1197-1320]
C
[91 nt withheld, positions 1322-1412]
A
[49 nt withheld, positions 1414-1462]
CCTTTGACGTTGGAGTCCACGTTCTTT
[37 nt withheld, positions 1490-1526]
ACCCTATCTCGGTCTATTCTTTTGATTTATAAGGGATTTTGCCGATTTCGGCCTATTGGTTAAAAAATGA
GCTGATTTAACAAAAATTTAACGCGAATTAATTCTGTGGAATGTGTGTCAGTTAGGGTGTGGAAAGTCCC
CAGGCTCCCCAGCAGGCAGAAGTATGCAAAGCATGCATCTCAATTAGTCAGCAACCAGGTGTGGAAAGTC
CCCAGGCTCCCCAGCAGGCAGAAGTATGCAAAGCATGCATCTCAATTAGTCAGCAACCATAGTCCCGCCC
CTAACTCCGCCCATCCCGCCCCTAACTCCGCCCAGTTCCGCCCATTCTCCGCCCCATGGCTGACTAATTT
TTTTTATTTATGCAGAGGCCGAGGCCGCCTCTGCCTCTGAGCTATTCCAGAAGTAGTGAGGAGGCTTTTT
TGGAGGCCTAGGCTTTTGCAAAAAGCTCCCGGGAGCTTGTATATCCATTTTCGGATCTGATCAAGAGACA
GGATGAGGATCGTTTCGCATGATTGAACAAGATGGATTGCACGCAGGTTCTCCGGCCGCTTGGGTGGAGA
GGCTATTCGGCTATGACTGGGCACAACAGACAATCGGCTGCTCTGATGCCGCCGTGTTCCGGCTGTCAGC
GCAGGGGCGCCCGGTTCTTTTTGTCAAGACCGACCTGTCCGGTGCCCTGAATGAACTGCAGGACGAGGCA
GCGCGGCTATCGTGGCTGGCCACGACGGGCGTTCCTTGCGCAGCTGTGCTCGACGTTGTCACTGAAGCGG
GAAGGGACTGGCTGCTATTGGGCGAAGTGCCGGGGCAGGATCTCCTGTCATCTCACCTTGCTCCTGCCGA
GAAAGTATCCATCATGGCTGATGCAATGCGGCGGCTGCATACGCTTGATCCGGCTACCTGCCCATTCGAC
CACCAAGCGAAACATCGCATCGAGCGAGCACGTACTCGGATGGAAGCCGGTCTTGTCGATCAGGATGATC
TGGACGAAGAGCATCAGGGGCTCGCGCCAGCCGAACTGTTCGCCAGGCTCAAGGCGCGCATGCCCGACGG
CGAGGATCTCGTCGTGACCCATGGCGATGCCTGCTTGCCGAATATCATGGTGGAAAATGGCCGCTTTTCT
GGATTCATCGACTGTGGCCGGCTGGGTGTGGCGGACCGCTATCAGGACATAGCGTTGGCTACCCGTGATA
TTGCTGAAGAGCTTGGCGGCGAATGGGCTGACCGCTTCCTCGTGCTTTACGGTATCGCCGCTCCCGATTC
GCAGCGCATCGCCTTCTATCGCCTTCTTGACGAGTTCTTCTGAGCGGGACTCTGGGGTTCGAAATGACCG
ACCAAGCGACGCCCAACCTGCCATCACGAGATTTCGATTCCACCGCCGCCTTCTATGAAAGGTTGGGCTT
CGGAATCGTTTTCCGGGACGCCGGCTGGATGATCCTCCAGCGCGGGGATCTCATGCTGGAGTTCTTCGCC
CACCCCAACTTGTTTATTGCAGCTTATAATGGTTACAAATAAAGCAATAGCATCACAAATTTCACAAATA
AAGCATTTTTTTCACTGCATTCTAGTTGTGGTTTGTCCAAACTCATCAATGTATCTTATCATGTCTGTAT
ACCGTCGACCTCTAGCTAGAGCTTGGCGTAATCATGGTCATAGCTGTTTCCTGTGTGAAATTGTTATCCG
CTCACAATTCCACACAACATACGAGCCGGAAGCATAAAGTGTAAAGCCTGGGGTGCCTAATGAGTGAGCT
AACTCACATTAATTGCGTTGCGCTCACTGCCCGCTTTCCAGTCGGGAAACCTGTCGTGCCAGCTGCATTA
ATGAATCGGCCAACGCGCGGGGAGAGGCGGTTTGCGTATTGGGCGCTCTTCCGCTTCCTCGCTCACTGAC
TCGCTGCGCTCGGTCGTTCGGCTGCGGCGAGCGGTATCAGCTCACTCAAAGGCGGTAATACGGTTATCCA
CAGAATCAGGGGATAACGCAGGAAAGAACATGTGAGCAAAAGGCCAGCAAAAGGCCAGGAACCGTAAAAA
GGCCGCGTTGCTGGCGTTTTTCCATAGGCTCCGCCCCCCTGACGAGCATCACAAAAATCGACGCTCAAGT
CAGAGGTGGCGAAACCCGACAGGACTATAAAGATACCAGGCGTTTCCCCCTGGAAGCTCCCTCGTGCGCT
CTCCTGTTCCGACCCTGCCGCTTACCGGATACCTGTCCGCCTTTCTCCCTTCGGGAAGCGTGGCGCTTTC
TCATAGCTCACGCTGTAGGTATCTCAGTTCGGTGTAGGTCGTTCGCTCCAAGCTGGGCTGTGTGCACGAA
CCCCCCGTTCAGCCCGACCGCTGCGCCTTATCCGGTAACTATCGTCTTGAGTCCAACCCGGTAAGACACG
ACTTATCGCCACTGGCAGCAGCCACTGGTAACAGGATTAGCAGAGCGAGGTATGTAGGCGGTGCTACAGA
GTTCTTGAAGTGGTGGCCTAACTACGGCTACACTAGAAGAACAGTATTTGGTATCTGCGCTCTGCTGAAG
CCAGTTACCTTCGGAAAAAGAGTTGGTAGCTCTTGATCCGGCAAACAAACCACCGCTGGTAGCGGTGGTT
TTTTTGTTTGCAAGCAGCAGATTACGCGCAGAAAAAAAGGATCTCAAGAAGATCCTTTGATCTTTTCTAC
GGGGTCTGACGCTCAGTGGAACGAAAACTCACGTTAAGGGATTTTGGTCATGAGATTATCAAAAAGGATC
TTCACCTAGATCCTTTTAAATTAAAAATGAAGTTTTAAATCAATCTAAAGTATATATGAGTAAACTTGGT
CTGACAGTTACCAATGCTTAATCAGTGAGGCACCTATCTCAGCGATCTGTCTATTTCGTTCATCCATAGT
TGCCTGACTCCCCGTCGTGTAGATAACTACGATACGGGAGGGCTTACCATCTGGCCCCAGTGCTGCAATG
ATACCGCGAGACCCACGCTCACCGGCTCCAGATTTATCAGCAATAAACCAGCCAGCCGGAAGGGCCGAGC
GCAGAAGTGGTCCTGCAACTTTATCCGCCTCCATCCAGTCTATTAATTGTTGCCGGGAAGCTAGAGTAAG
TAGTTCGCCAGTTAATAGTTTGCGCAACGTTGTTGCCATTGCTACAGGCATCGTGGTGTCACGCTCGTCG
TTTGGTATGGCTTCATTCAGCTCCGGTTCCCAACGATCAAGGCGAGTTACATGATCCCCCATGTTGTGCA
AAAAAGCGGTTAGCTCCTTCGGTCCTCCGATCGTTGTCAGAAGTAAGTTGGCCGCAGTGTTATCACTCAT
GGTTATGGCAGCACTGCATAATTCTCTTACTGTCATGCCATCCGTAAGATGCTTTTCTGTGACTGGTGAG
TACTCAACCAAGTCATTCTGAGAATAGTGTATGCGGCGACCGAGTTGCTCTTGCCCGGCGTCAATACGGG
ATAATACCGCGCCACATAGCAGAACTTTAAAAGTGCTCATCATTGGAAAACGTTCTTCGGGGCGAAAACT
CTCAAGGATCTTACCGCTGTTGAGATCCAGTTCGATGTAACCCACTCGTGCACCCAACTGATCTTCAGCA
TCTTTTACTTTCACCAGCGTTTCTGGGTGAGCAAAAACAGGAAGGCAAAATGCCGCAAAAAAGGGAATAA
GGGCGACACGGAAATGTTGAATACTCATACTCTTCCTTTTTCAATATTATTGAAGCATTTATCAGGGTTA
TTGTCTCATGAGCGGATACATATTTGAATGTATTTAGAAAAATAAACAAATAGGGGTTCCGCGCACATT
